>Addgene plasmid #115545 | pAAVS1-TetOn-dCas9-KRAB | depositor full sequence | sequence record 218604 | pAAVS1-TetOn-dCas9-KRAB sequence 13225 bps
AAGGGCGAATTCAACCCTGATAAATGCTTCAATAATATTGAAAAAGGAAGAGTATGAGTATTCAACATTT
CCGTGTCGCCCTTATTCCCTTTTTTGCGGCATTTTGCCTTCCTGTTTTTGCTCACCCAGAAACGCTGGTG
AAAGTAAAAGATGCTGAAGATCAGTTGGGTGCACGAGTGGGTTACATCGAACTGGATCTCAACAGCGGTA
AGATCCTTGAGAGTTTTCGCCCCGAAGAACGTTTTCCAATGATGAGCACTTTTAAAGTTCTGCTATGTGG
CGCGGTATTATCCCGTATTGACGCCGGGCAAGAGCAACTCGGTCGCCGCATACACTATTCTCAGAATGAC
TTGGTTGAGTACTCACCAGTCACAGAAAAGCATCTTACGGATGGCATGACAGTAAGAGAATTATGCAGTG
CTGCCATAACCATGAGTGATAACACTGCGGCCAACTTACTTCTGACAACGATCGGAGGACCGAAGGAGCT
AACCGCTTTTTTGCACAACATGGGGGATCATGTAACTCGCCTTGATCGTTGGGAACCGGAGCTGAATGAA
GCCATACCAAACGACGAGCGTGACACCACGATGCCTGTAGCAATGGCAACAACGTTGCGCAAACTATTAA
CTGGCGAACTACTTACTCTAGCTTCCCGGCAACAATTAATAGACTGGATGGAGGCGGATAAAGTTGCAGG
ACCACTTCTGCGCTCGGCCCTTCCGGCTGGCTGGTTTATTGCTGATAAATCTGGAGCCGGTGAGCGTGGG
TCTCGCGGTATCATTGCAGCACTGGGGCCAGATGGTAAGCCCTCCCGTATCGTAGTTATCTACACGACGG
GGAGTCAGGCAACTATGGATGAACGAAATAGACAGATCGCTGAGATAGGTGCCTCACTGATTAAGCATTG
GTAACTGTCAGACCAAGTTTACTCATATATACTTTAGATTGATTTAAAACTTCATTTTTAATTTAAAAGG
ATCTAGGTGAAGATCCTTTTTGATAATCTCATGACCAAAATCCCTTAACGTGAGTTTTCGTTCCACTGAG
CGTCAGACCCCGTAGAAAAGATCAAAGGATCTTCTTGAGATCCTTTTTTTCTGCGCGTAATCTGCTGCTT
GCAAACAAAAAAACCACCGCTACCAGCGGTGGTTTGTTTGCCGGATCAAGAGCTACCAACTCTTTTTCCG
AAGGTAACTGGCTTCAGCAGAGCGCAGATACCAAATACTGTCCTTCTAGTGTAGCCGTAGTTAGGCCACC
ACTTCAAGAACTCTGTAGCACCGCCTACATACCTCGCTCTGCTAATCCTGTTACCAGTGGCTGCTGCCAG
TGGCGATAAGTCGTGTCTTACCGGGTTGGACTCAAGACGATAGTTACCGGATAAGGCGCAGCGGTCGGGC
TGAACGGGGGGTTCGTGCACACAGCCCAGCTTGGAGCGAACGACCTACACCGAACTGAGATACCTACAGC
GTGAGCTATGAGAAAGCGCCACGCTTCCCGAAGGGAGAAAGGCGGACAGGTATCCGGTAAGCGGCAGGGT
CGGAACAGGAGAGCGCACGAGGGAGCTTCCAGGGGGAAACGCCTGGTATCTTTATAGTCCTGTCGGGTTT
CGCCACCTCTGACTTGAGCGTCGATTTTTGTGATGCTCGTCAGGGGGGCGGAGCCTATGGAAAAACGCCA
GCAACGCGGCCTTTTTACGGTTCCTGGCGAATTCGCCCTTAGAGCAGAGCCAGGAACCCCTGTAGGGAAG
GGGCAGGAGAGCCAGGGGCATGAGATGGTGGACGAGGAAGGGGGACAGGGAAGCCTGAGCGCCTCTCCTG
GGCTTGCCAAGGACTCAAACCCAGAAGCCCAGAGCAGGGCCTTAGGGAAGCGGGACCCTGCTCTGGGCGG
AGGAATATGTCCCAGATAGCACTGGGGACTCTTTAAGGAAAGAAGGATGGAGAAAGAGAAAGGGAGTAGA
GGCGGCCACGACCTGGTGAACACCTAGGACGCACCATTCTCACAAAGGGAGTTTTCCACACGGACACCCC
CCTCCTCACCACAGCCCTGCCAGGACGGGGCTGGCTACTGGCCTTATCTCACAGGTAAAACTGACGCACG
GAGGAACAATATAAATTGGGGACTAGAAAGGTGAAGAGCCAAAGTTAGAACTCAGGACCAACTTATTCTG
ATTTTGTTTTTCCAAACTGCTTCTCCTCTTGGGAAGTGTAAGGAAGCTGCAGCACCAGGATCAGTGAAAC
GCACCAGACAGCCGCGTCAGAGCAGCTCAGGTTCTGGGAGAGGGTAGCGCAGGGTGGCCACTGAGAACCG
GGCAGGTCACGCATCCCCCCCTTCCCTCCCACCCCCTGCCAAGCTCTCCCTCCCAGGATCCTCTCTGGCT
CCATCGTAAGCAAACCTTAGAGGTTCTGGCAAGGAGAGAGATGGCTCCAGGAAATGGGGGTGTGTCACCA
GATAAGGAATCTGCCTAACAGGAGGTGGGGGTTAGACCCAATATCAGGAGACTAGGAAGGAGGAGGCCTA
AGGATGGGGCTTTTCTGTCACCAATCCTGTCCCTAGTAAAGCTGATATCTCCACCCCACAGTGGTTTACT
CCCTATCAGTGATAGAGAACGTATGAAGAGTTTACTCCCTATCAGTGATAGAGAACGTATGCAGACTTTA
CTCCCTATCAGTGATAGAGAACGTATAAGGAGTTTACTCCCTATCAGTGATAGAGAACGTATGACCAGTT
TACTCCCTATCAGTGATAGAGAACGTATCTACAGTTTACTCCCTATCAGTGATAGAGAACGTATATCCAG
TTTACTCCCTATCAGTGATAGAGAACGTATAAGCTTTAGGCGTGTACGGTGGGCGCCTATAAAAGCAGAG
CTCGTTTAGTGAACCGTCAGATCGCCTGGAGCAATTCCACAACACTTTTGTCTTATACCAACTTTCCGTA
CCACTTCCTACCCTCGTAAACTTAAGGTTAATCAACAAGTTTGTACAAAAAAGCAGGCTGGCGCCGGAAC
CAATTCAGTCGACAGGCCTAGGCTACGCGCGCCACCATGCCCAAGAAGAAGCGCAAGGTGGGACGCGTCT
GCAGGATATCAAGCTTGCGGTACCGCGGGCCCGGGATCGCCACCATGGACAAGAAGTACAGCATCGGCCT
GGCCATCGGCACCAACTCTGTGGGCTGGGCCGTGATCACCGACGAGTACAAGGTGCCCAGCAAGAAATTC
AAGGTGCTGGGCAACACCGACCGGCACAGCATCAAGAAGAACCTGATCGGCGCCCTGCTGTTCGACAGCG
GAGAAACAGCCGAGGCCACCCGGCTGAAGAGAACCGCCAGAAGAAGATACACCAGACGGAAGAACCGGAT
CTGCTATCTGCAAGAGATCTTCAGCAACGAGATGGCCAAGGTGGACGACAGCTTCTTCCACAGACTGGAA
GAGTCCTTCCTGGTGGAAGAGGATAAGAAGCACGAGCGGCACCCCATCTTCGGCAACATCGTGGACGAGG
TGGCCTACCACGAGAAGTACCCCACCATCTACCACCTGAGAAAGAAACTGGTGGACAGCACCGACAAGGC
CGACCTGCGGCTGATCTATCTGGCCCTGGCCCACATGATCAAGTTCCGGGGCCACTTCCTGATCGAGGGC
GACCTGAACCCCGACAACAGCGACGTGGACAAGCTGTTCATCCAGCTGGTGCAGACCTACAACCAGCTGT
TCGAGGAAAACCCCATCAACGCCAGCGGCGTGGACGCCAAGGCCATCCTGTCTGCCAGACTGAGCAAGAG
CAGACGGCTGGAAAATCTGATCGCCCAGCTGCCCGGCGAGAAGAAGAATGGCCTGTTCGGCAACCTGATT
GCCCTGAGCCTGGGCCTGACCCCCAACTTCAAGAGCAACTTCGACCTGGCCGAGGATGCCAAACTGCAGC
TGAGCAAGGACACCTACGACGACGACCTGGACAACCTGCTGGCCCAGATCGGCGACCAGTACGCCGACCT
GTTTCTGGCCGCCAAGAACCTGTCCGACGCCATCCTGCTGAGCGACATCCTGAGAGTGAACACCGAGATC
ACCAAGGCCCCCCTGAGCGCCTCTATGATCAAGAGATACGACGAGCACCACCAGGACCTGACCCTGCTGA
AAGCTCTCGTGCGGCAGCAGCTGCCTGAGAAGTACAAAGAGATTTTCTTCGACCAGAGCAAGAACGGCTA
CGCCGGCTACATCGATGGCGGAGCCAGCCAGGAAGAGTTCTACAAGTTCATCAAGCCCATCCTGGAAAAG
ATGGACGGCACCGAGGAACTGCTCGTGAAGCTGAACAGAGAGGACCTGCTGCGGAAGCAGCGGACCTTCG
ACAACGGCAGCATCCCCCACCAGATCCACCTGGGAGAGCTGCACGCCATTCTGCGGCGGCAGGAAGATTT
TTACCCATTCCTGAAGGACAACCGGGAAAAGATCGAGAAGATCCTGACCTTCCGCATCCCCTACTACGTG
GGCCCTCTGGCCAGGGGAAACAGCAGATTCGCCTGGATGACCAGAAAGAGCGAGGAAACCATCACCCCCT
GGAACTTCGAGGAAGTGGTGGACAAGGGCGCCAGCGCCCAGAGCTTCATCGAGCGGATGACCAACTTCGA
TAAGAACCTGCCCAACGAGAAGGTGCTGCCCAAGCACAGCCTGCTGTACGAGTACTTCACCGTGTACAAC
GAGCTGACCAAAGTGAAATACGTGACCGAGGGAATGAGAAAGCCCGCCTTCCTGAGCGGCGAGCAGAAAA
AAGCCATCGTGGACCTGCTGTTCAAGACCAACCGGAAAGTGACCGTGAAGCAGCTGAAAGAGGACTACTT
CAAGAAAATCGAGTGCTTCGACTCCGTGGAAATCTCCGGCGTGGAAGATCGGTTCAACGCCTCCCTGGGC
ACATACCACGATCTGCTGAAAATTATCAAGGACAAGGACTTCCTGGACAATGAGGAAAACGAGGACATTC
TGGAAGATATCGTGCTGACCCTGACACTGTTTGAGGACAGAGAGATGATCGAGGAACGGCTGAAAACCTA
TGCCCACCTGTTCGACGACAAAGTGATGAAGCAGCTGAAGCGGCGGAGATACACCGGCTGGGGCAGGCTG
AGCCGGAAGCTGATCAACGGCATCCGGGACAAGCAGTCCGGCAAGACAATCCTGGATTTCCTGAAGTCCG
ACGGCTTCGCCAACAGAAACTTCATGCAGCTGATCCACGACGACAGCCTGACCTTTAAAGAGGACATCCA
GAAAGCCCAGGTGTCCGGCCAGGGCGATAGCCTGCACGAGCACATTGCCAATCTGGCCGGCAGCCCCGCC
ATTAAGAAGGGCATCCTGCAGACAGTGAAGGTGGTGGACGAGCTCGTGAAAGTGATGGGCCGGCACAAGC
CCGAGAACATCGTGATCGAAATGGCCAGAGAGAACCAGACCACCCAGAAGGGACAGAAGAACAGCCGCGA
GAGAATGAAGCGGATCGAAGAGGGCATCAAAGAGCTGGGCAGCCAGATCCTGAAAGAACACCCCGTGGAA
AACACCCAGCTGCAGAACGAGAAGCTGTACCTGTACTACCTGCAGAATGGGCGGGATATGTACGTGGACC
AGGAACTGGACATCAACCGGCTGTCCGACTACGATGTGGACGCTATCGTGCCTCAGAGCTTTCTGAAGGA
CGACTCCATCGATAACAAAGTGCTGACTCGGAGCGACAAGAACCGGGGCAAGAGCGACAACGTGCCCTCC
GAAGAGGTCGTGAAGAAGATGAAGAACTACTGGCGCCAGCTGCTGAATGCCAAGCTGATTACCCAGAGGA
AGTTCGACAATCTGACCAAGGCCGAGAGAGGCGGCCTGAGCGAACTGGATAAGGCCGGCTTCATCAAGAG
ACAGCTGGTGGAAACCCGGCAGATCACAAAGCACGTGGCACAGATCCTGGACTCCCGGATGAACACTAAG
TACGACGAGAACGACAAACTGATCCGGGAAGTGAAAGTGATCACCCTGAAGTCCAAGCTGGTGTCCGATT
TCCGGAAGGATTTCCAGTTTTACAAAGTGCGCGAGATCAACAACTACCACCACGCCCACGACGCCTACCT
GAACGCCGTCGTGGGAACCGCCCTGATCAAAAAGTACCCTAAGCTGGAAAGCGAGTTCGTGTACGGCGAC
TACAAGGTGTACGACGTGCGGAAGATGATCGCCAAGAGCGAGCAGGAAATCGGCAAGGCTACCGCCAAGT
ACTTCTTCTACAGCAACATCATGAACTTTTTCAAGACCGAGATTACCCTGGCCAACGGCGAGATCCGGAA
GCGGCCTCTGATCGAGACAAACGGCGAAACAGGCGAGATCGTGTGGGATAAGGGCCGGGACTTTGCCACC
GTGCGGAAAGTGCTGTCTATGCCCCAAGTGAATATCGTGAAAAAGACCGAGGTGCAGACAGGCGGCTTCA
GCAAAGAGTCTATCCTGCCCAAGAGGAACAGCGACAAGCTGATCGCCAGAAAGAAGGACTGGGACCCTAA
GAAGTACGGCGGCTTCGACAGCCCCACCGTGGCCTATTCTGTGCTGGTGGTGGCCAAAGTGGAAAAGGGC
AAGTCCAAGAAACTGAAGAGTGTGAAAGAGCTGCTGGGGATCACCATCATGGAAAGAAGCAGCTTCGAGA
AGAATCCCATCGACTTTCTGGAAGCCAAGGGCTACAAAGAAGTGAAAAAGGACCTGATCATCAAGCTGCC
TAAGTACTCCCTGTTCGAGCTGGAAAACGGCCGGAAGAGAATGCTGGCCTCTGCCGGCGAACTGCAGAAG
GGAAACGAACTGGCCCTGCCCTCCAAATATGTGAACTTCCTGTACCTGGCCAGCCACTATGAGAAGCTGA
AGGGCTCCCCCGAGGATAATGAGCAGAAACAGCTGTTTGTGGAACAGCACAAACACTACCTGGACGAGAT
CATCGAGCAGATCAGCGAGTTCTCCAAGAGAGTGATCCTGGCCGACGCTAATCTGGACAAGGTGCTGAGC
GCCTACAACAAGCACAGAGACAAGCCTATCAGAGAGCAGGCCGAGAATATCATCCACCTGTTTACCCTGA
CCAATCTGGGAGCCCCTGCCGCCTTCAAGTACTTTGACACCACCATCGACCGGAAGAGGTACACCAGCAC
CAAAGAGGTGCTGGACGCCACCCTGATCCACCAGAGCATCACCGGCCTGTACGAGACACGGATCGACCTG
TCTCAGCTGGGAGGCGACGCCTATCCCTATGACGTGCCCGATTATGCCAGCCTGGGCAGCGGCTCCCCCA
AGAAAAAACGCAAGGTGGAAGATCCTAAGAAAAAGCGGAAAGTGGACGGCATTGGTAGTGGGAGCAACGG
CAGCAGCGGATCCATGGACGCGAAATCACTTACGGCATGGTCGAGAACACTGGTTACGTTCAAGGACGTG
TTTGTGGACTTTACACGTGAGGAGTGGAAATTGCTGGATACTGCGCAACAAATTGTGTATCGAAATGTCA
TGCTTGAGAATTACAAGAACCTCGTCAGTCTCGGATACCAGTTGACGAAACCGGATGTGATCCTTAGGCT
CGAAAAGGGGGAAGAACCTTGGCTGGTATAATCTAGACCCAGCTTTCTTGTACAAAGTGGTTGATGGCCG
CAATCGATCGCCCACCCCAACTTGTTTATTGCAGCTTATAATGGTTACAAATAAAGCAATAGCATCACAA
ATTTCACAAATAAAGCATTTTTTTCACTGCATTCTAGTTGTGGTTTGTCCAAACTCATCAATGTATCTTA
TCATGTCTGTATACCGTCGACCTCTAGCTAGAGCTTGGCGTAATCATGGTCATAGCTGTTTCCTGTGTGA
AATTGTTATCCGCTCACAATTCCACACAACATACGAGCCGGAAGCATAAAGTGTAAAGCCTGGGGTGCCT
AATGAGTGAGCTAACTCACATTAATTGCGTTGCGCTCACTGCCCGCTTTCCAGTCGGGAAACCTGTCGTG
CCAGCTGCATTAATGAATCGGCCAACGCGCGGGGAGAGGCGGTTTGCGTATTGGGCGCTCTTCCGCTTCC
TCGCTCACTGACTCGCTGCGCTCGGTCGTTCGGCTGCGGCGAGCGGTATCAGCTCACTCAAAGGACGGCC
GCATAACTTCGTATAATGTATGCTATACGAAGTTATAAGCTTGGGCTGCAGGTCGAGGGATCTCCATAAG
AGAAGAGGGACAGCTATGACTGGGAGTAGTCAGGAGAGGAGGAAAAATCTGGCTAGTAAAACATGTAAGG
AAAATTTTAGGGATGTTAAAGAAAAAAATAACACAAAACAAAATATAAAAAAAATCTAACCTCAAGTCAA
GGCTTTTCTATGGAATAAGGAATGGACAGCAGGGGGCTGTTTCATATACTGATGACCTCTTTATAGCCAA
CCTTTGTTCATGGCAGCCAGCATATGGGCATATGTTGCCAAACTCTAAACCAAATACTCATTCTGATGTT
TTAAATGATTTGCCCTCCCATATGTCCTTCCGAGTGAGAGACACAAAAAATTCCAACACACTATTGCAAT
GAAAATAAATTTCCTTTATTAGCCAGAAGTCAGATGCTCAAGGGGCTTCATGATGTCCCCATAATTTTTG
GCAGAGGGAAAAAGATCTCAGTGGTATTTGTGAGCCAGGGCATTGGCCACACCAGCCACCACCTTCTGAT
AGGCAGCCTGCACCTGAGGAGTGAATTCACGCGTTTAGCCTGGCAGCATATCGAGATCGAAGTCATCGAG
AGCGTCAGCAGGGAGCATATCCAGATCAAAATCATCCAGGGCATCGGCGGGCAGCATGTCCAGGTCGAAG
TCGTCCAGGGCGTCGGTGGGTCCGCCGCTCTCGCACTTCAGCTGCTTCTCGAGGCCGCAGATGATCAGTT
CCAGGCCGAACAGGAAGGCGGGCTCGGCGCCCTGTCTGTCGAACAGCTCGATGGCCTGCTTCAGCAGGGG
GGGCATGCTGTCGGTGGTGGGTGTCTCTCTTTCCTCTTTGGCGACCTGGTGTTCCTGTTCTTCCAGCACG
CAGCCCAGGGTGAAGTGGCCCACGGCGCTCAGGGCGTACAGGGCGTTTTCCAGGCTGAAGCCCTGCTGGC
ACAGGAAGGCCAGCTGGTTTTCCAGTGTCTCGTACTGCTTCTCGGTGGGTCTGGTGCCCAGGTGCACTTT
GGCGCCGTCCCGGTGGCTCAGCAGGGCGCATCTGTAGCTCTTGGCGTTGTTCCGCAGGAAGTCCTGCCAG
CTCTCGCCTTCCAGAGGGCAGCTGTGGGTGTGGTGCCGGTCCAGCATCTCGATGGGCAGGGCGTCCAGCA
GGGCCCGCTTGTTCTTCACGTGCCAGTACAGGGTGGGCTGTTCCACGCCCAGTTTCTGGGCCAGCTTCCG
GGTGGTCAGGCCCTCGATGCCCACGCCGTTCAGCAGTTCCAGGGCGCTGTTGATCACTTTGCTCTTGTCC
AGCCGGCTCATGTCGACATTCTTTGCCAAAATGATGAGACAGCACAATAACCAGCACGTTGCCCAGGAGC
TGTAGGAAAAAGAAGAAGGCATGAACATGGTTAGCAGAGGCTCTAGAGCCGCCGGTCACACGCCAGAAGC
CGAACCCCGCCCTGCCCCGTCCCCCCCGAAGGCAGCCGTCCCCCCGCGGACAGCCCCGAGGCTGGAGAGG
GAGAAGGGGACGGCGGCGCGGCGACGCACGAAGGCCCTCCCCGCCCATTTCCTTCCTGCCGGCGCCGCAC
CGCTTCGCCCCGCGCCCGCTAGAGGGGGTGCGGCGGCGCCTCCCAGATTTCGGCTCCGCACAGATTTGGG
ACAAAGGAAGTCCCTGCGCCCTCTCGCACGATTACCATAAAAGGCAATGGCTGCGGCTCGCCGCGCCTCG
ACAGCCGCCGGCGCTCCGGGGGCCGCCGCGCCCCTCCCCCGAGCCCTCCCCGGCCCGAGGCGGCCCCGCC
CCGCCCGGCACCCCCACCTGCCGCCACCCCCCGCCCGGCACGGCGAGCCCCGCGCCACGCCCCGTACGGA
GCCCCGCACCCGAAGCCGGGCCGTGCTCAGCAACTCGGGGAGGGGGGTGCAGGGGGGGTTGCAGCCCGAC
CGACGCGCCCACACCCCCTGCTCACCCCCCCACGCACACACCCCGCACGCAGCCTTTGTTCCCCTCGCAG
CCCCCCCCGCACCGCGGGGCACCGCCCCCGGCCGCGCTCCCCTCGCGCACACTGCGGAGCGCACAAAGCC
CCGCGCCGCGCCCGCAGCGCTCACAGCCGCCGGGCAGCGCGGAGCCGCACGCGGCGCTCCCCACGCACAC
ACACACGCACGCACCCCCCGAGCCGCTCCCCCCGCACAAAGGGCCCTCCCGGAGCCCCTCAAGGCTTTCA
CGCAGCCACAGAAAAGAAACAAGCCGTCATTAAACCAAGCGCTAATTACAGCCCGGAGGAGAAGGGCCGT
CCCGCCCGCTCACCTGTGGGAGTAACGCGGTCAGTCAGAGCCGGGGCGGGCGGCGCGAGGCGGCGGCGGA
GCGGGGCACGGGGCGAAGGCAGCGTCGCAGCGACTCCCCGCCCGCCGCGCGCTTCGCTTTTTATAGGGCC
GCCGCCGCCGCCGCCTCGCCATAAAAGGAAACTTTCGGAGCGCGCCGCTCTGATTGGCTGCCGCCGCACC
TCTCCGCCTCGCCCCGCCCCGCCCCTCGCCCCGCCCCGCCCCGCCTGGCGCGCGCCCCCCCCCCCCCCCC
GCCCCCATCGCTGCACAAAATAATTAAAAAATAAATAAATACAAAATTGGGGGTGGGGAGGGGGGGGAGA
TGGGGAGAGTGAAGCAGAACGTGGGGCTCACCTCGACCATGGTAATAGCGATGACTAATACGTAGATGTA
CTGCCAAGTAGGAAAGTCCCATAAGGTCATGTACTGGGCATAATGCCAGGCGGGCCATTTACCGTCATTG
ACGTCAATAGGGGGCGTACTTGGCATATGATACACTTGATGTACTGCCAAGTGGGCAGTTTACCGTAAAT
ACTCCACCCATTGACGTCAATGGAAAGTCCCTATTGGCGTTACTATGGGAACATACGTCATTATTGACGT
CAATGGGCGGGGGTCGTTGGGCGGTCAGCCAGGCGGGCCATTTACCGTAAGTTATGTAACGCGGAACTCC
ATATATGGGCTATGAACTAATGACCCCGTAATTGATTACTATTAATAACTAGTCAATAATCAATGTCGAG
ACCCATAGAGCCCACCGCATCCCCAGCATGCCTGCTATTGTCTTCCCAATCCTCCCCCTTGCTGTCCTGC
CCCACCCCACCCCCCAGAATAGAATGACACCTACTCAGACAATGCGATGCAATTTCCTCATTTTATTAGG
AAAGGACAGTGGGAGTGGCACCTTCCAGGGTCAAGGAAGGCACGGGGGAGGGGCAAACAACAGATGGCTG
GCAACTAGAAGGCACAGTCGAGGCTGATCAGCGGGTTTAAACTCAGAAGAACTCGTCAAGAAGGCGATAG
AAGGCGATGCGCTGCGAATCGGGAGCGGCGATACCGTAAAGCACGAGGAAGCGGTCAGCCCATTCGCCGC
CAAGCTCTTCAGCAATATCACGGGTAGCCAACGCTATGTCCTGATAGCGGTCCGCCACACCCAGCCGGCC
ACAGTCGATGAATCCAGAAAAGCGGCCATTTTCCACCATGATATTCGGCAAGCAGGCATCGCCATGGGTC
ACGACGAGATCATCGCCGTCGGGCATGCGCGCCTTGAGCCTGGCGAACAGTTCGGCTGGCGCGAGCCCCT
GATGCTCTTCGTCCAGATCATCCTGATCGACAAGACCGGCTTCCATCCGAGTACGTGCTCGCTCGATGCG
ATGTTTCGCTTGGTGGTCGAATGGGCAGGTAGCCGGATCAAGCGTATGCAGCCGCCGCATTGCATCAGCC
ATGATGGATACTTTCTCGGCAGGAGCAAGGTGAGATGACAGGAGATCCTGCCCCGGCACTTCGCCCAATA
GCAGCCAGTCCCTTCCCGCTTCAGTGACAACGTCGAGCACAGCTGCGCAAGGAACGCCCGTCGTGGCCAG
CCACGATAGCCGCGCTGCCTCGTCCTGCAGTTCATTCAGGGCACCGGACAGGTCGGTCTTGACAAAAAGA
ACCGGGCGCCCCTGCGCTGACAGCCGGAACACGGCGGCATCAGAGCAGCCGATTGTCTGTTGTGCCCAGT
CATAGCCGAATAGCCTCTCCACCCAAGCGGCCGGAGAACCTGCGTGCAATCCATCTTGTTCAATGGCCGA
TCCCATGGTGGCGGTACCCTCGAGCCTAGGGCCGGGATTCTCCTCCACGTCACCGCATGTTAGAAGACTT
CCTCTGCCCTCTCCGCTGCCAGATCTCTCGAGGCCCTGTGGGAGGAAGAGAAGAGGTCAGAAGCTTATAA
CTTCGTATAATGTATGCTATACGAAGTTATTGCCCCACTGTGGGGTGGAGGGGACAGATAAAAGTACCCA
GAACCAGAGCCACATTAACCGGCCCTGGGAATATAAGGTGGTCCCAGCTCGGGGACACAGGATCCCTGGA
GGCAGCAAACATGCTGTCCTGAAGTGGACATAGGGGCCCGGGTTGGAGGAAGAAGACTAGCTGAGCTCTC
GGACCCCTGGAAGATGCCATGACAGGGGGCTGGAAGAGCTAGCACAGACTAGAGAGGTAAGGGGGGTAGG
GGAGCTGCCCAAATGAAAGGAGTGAGAGGTGACCCGAATCCACAGGAGAACGGGGTGTCCAGGCAAAGAA
AGCAAGAGGATGGAGAGGTGGCTAAAGCCAGGGAGACGGGGTACTTTGGGGTTGTCCAGAAAAACGGTGA
TGATGCAGGCCTACAAGAAGGGGAGGCGGGACGCAAGGGAGACATCCGTCGGAGAAGGCCATCCTAAGAA
ACGAGAGATGGCACAGGCCCCAGAAGGAGAAGGAAAAGGGAACCCAGCGAGTGAAGACGGCATGGGGTTG
GGTGAGGGAGGAGAGATGCCCGGAGAGGACCCAGACACGGGGAGGATCCGCTCAGAGGACATCACGTGGT
GCAGCGCCGAGAAGGAAGTGCTCCGGAAAGAGCATCCTTGGGCAGCAACACAGCAGAGAGCAAGGGGAAG
AGGGAGTGGAGGAAGACGGAACCTGAAGGAGGCGGCAGGGAAGGATCTGGGCCAGCCGTAGAGGTGACCC
AGGCCACAAGCTGCAGACAGAAAGCGGCACAGGCCCAGGGGAGAGAATGCTGGTCAGAGAAAGCA
Features (pLannotate 1.2.2; 28 found; start..end, strand, type, name):
     13..53      +  promoter       AmpR promoter (fragment): bla
     54..914     +  CDS            AmpR: β-lactamase; bla; confers resistance to ampicillin, carbenicillin, and related antibiotics
   1085..1673    +  rep_origin     ori: high-copy-number ColE1/pMB1/pBR322/pUC origin of replication
   1721..2557    -  misc_feature   HA-R: right homology arm from the adeno-associated virus integration site (AAVS1) within intron 1 of the human PPP1R12C gene
   2584..2960    +  promoter       TRE3G promoter: 3rd-generation Tet-responsive promoter that can be activated by binding of Tet-On® 3G
   2975..2999    +  protein_bind   attB1: mutant version of attB; recombination site for the Gateway® BP reaction BP Clonase™
   3098..3118    +  misc_feature   MCS (fragment): multiple cloning site
   3125..7228    +  CDS            Cas9: Cas9 (Csn1) endonuclease from the Streptococcus pyogenes Type II CRISPR/Cas system generates RNA-guided double strand breaks in DNA
   7400..7615    +  CDS            ZNF720 (fragment): ZN720_HUMAN - Experimental evidence at protein level: Swiss-Prot protein existence level 1. From Homo sapiens (Human).
   7597..7621    -  protein_bind   attB2: mutant version of attB; recombination site for the Gateway® BP reaction BP Clonase™
   7649..7770    +  polyA_signal   SV40 poly(A) signal: SV40 polyadenylation signal
   7841..7863    -  protein_bind   lac operator (fragment): The lac repressor binds to the lac operator to inhibit transcription in E. coli. This inhibition can be relieved by adding lactose or isopropyl-β-D-thiogalactopyranoside (IPTG). lac repressor encoded by lacI
   7867..7897    -  promoter       lac promoter: promoter for the E. coli lac operon
   7912..7933    -  protein_bind   CAP binding site: CAP binding activates transcription in the presence of cAMP. E. coli catabolite activator protein
   7946..8038    -  CDS            lacI (fragment): lac repressor; lacI; The lac repressor binds to the lac operator to inhibit transcription in E. coli. This inhibition can be relieved by adding lactose or isopropyl-β-D-thiogalactopyranoside (IPTG).
   8040..8112    -  rep_origin     RSF ori (fragment): Plasmids containing the RSF 1030 origin of replication can be propagated in E. coli cells that contain additional plasmids with compatible origins.
   8123..8156    -  protein_bind   loxP: Cre-mediated recombination occurs in the 8-bp core sequence (GCATACAT). Cre recombinase
   8505..8560    -  polyA_signal   β-globin poly(A) signal: rabbit β-globin polyadenylation signal (Gil and Proudfoot, 1987)
   8631..8711    -  CDS            HBB (fragment): HBB_PONPY - Experimental evidence at transcript level: Swiss-Prot protein existence level 2. Involved in oxygen transport from the lung to the various peripheral tissues. From Pongo pygmaeus (Bornean orangutan).
   8844..9461    -  CDS            tetR: TETR2_ECOLX - Experimental evidence at protein level: Swiss-Prot protein existence level 1. TetR is the repressor of the tetracycline resistance element; its N-terminal region forms a helix-turn-helix structure and binds DNA. Binding of tetracycline to TetR reduces the repressor affinity for the tetracycline resistance gene (tetA) promoter operator sites. From Escherichia coli.
   9520..10537   -  intron         chimeric intron: chimera between introns from chicken β-actin and rabbit β-globin
  10539..10816   -  promoter       chicken β-actin promoter: No description available
  10818..11197   -  enhancer       CMV enhancer: human cytomegalovirus immediate early enhancer
  11203..11427   -  polyA_signal   bGH poly(A) signal: bovine growth hormone polyadenylation signal
  11453..12256   -  CDS            NeoR/KanR: aminoglycoside phosphotransferase from Tn5; aph(3')-II (or nptII); confers resistance to neomycin, kanamycin, and G418 (Geneticin®)
  12355..12380   -  misc_feature   SA: splice acceptor site
  12387..12420   -  protein_bind   loxP: Cre-mediated recombination occurs in the 8-bp core sequence (GCATACAT). Cre recombinase
  12422..13225   -  misc_feature   HA-L: left homology arm from the adeno-associated virus integration site (AAVS1) within intron 1 of the human PPP1R12C gene
