>Addgene plasmid #115545 | pAAVS1-TetOn-dCas9-KRAB | addgene full sequence | sequence record 243534 | Addgene Partial NGS Result
GGAGTCGCTGCGCGCTGCCTTCGCCCCGTGCCCCGCTCCGCCGCCGCCTCGCGCCGCCCGCCCCGGCTCT
GACTGACCGCGTTACTCCCACAGGTGAGCGGGCGGGACGGCCCTTCTCCTCCGGGCTGTAATTAGCGCTT
GGTTTAATGACGGCTTGTTTCTTTTCTGTGGCTGCGTGAAAGCCTTGAGGGGCTCCGGGAGGGCCCTTTG
TGCGGGGGGAGCGGCTCGGGGGGTGCGTGCGTGTGTGTGTGCGTGGGGAGCGCCGCGTGCGGCTCCGCGC
TGCCCGGCGGCTGTGAGCGCTGCGGGCGCGGCGCGGGGCTTTGTGCGCTCCGCAGTGTGCGCGAGGGGAG
CGCGGCCGGGGGCGGTGCCCCGCGGTGCGGGGGGGGCTGCGAGGGGAACAAAGGCTGCGTGCGGGGTGTG
TGCGTGGGGGGGTGAGCAGGGGGTGTGGGCGCGTCGGTCGGGCTGCAACCCCCCCTGCACCCCCCTCCCC
GAGTTGCTGAGCACGGCCCGGCTTCGGGTGCGGGGCTCCGTACGGGGCGTGGCGCGGGGCTCGCCGTGCC
GGGCGGGGGGTGGCGGCAGGTGGGGGTGCCGGGCGGGGCGGGGCCGCCTCGGGCCGGGGAGGGCTCGGGG
GAGGGGCGCGGCGGCCCCCGGAGCGCCGGCGGCTGTCGAGGCGCGGCGAGCCGCAGCCATTGCCTTTTAT
GGTAATCGTGCGAGAGGGCGCAGGGACTTCCTTTGTCCCAAATCTGTGCGGAGCCGAAATCTGGGAGGCG
CCGCCGCACCCCCTCTAGCGGGCGCGGGGCGAAGCGGTGCGGCGCCGGCAGGAAGGAAATGGGCGGGGAG
GGCCTTCGTGCGTCGCCGCGCCGCCGTCCCCTTCTCCCTCTCCAGCCTCGGGGCTGTCCGCGGGGGGACG
GCTGCCTTCGGGGGGGACGGGGCAGGGCGGGGTTCGGCTTCTGGCGTGTGACCGGCGGCTCTAGAGCCTC
TGCTAACCATGTTCATGCCTTCTTCTTTTTCCTACAGCTCCTGGGCAACGTGCTGGTTATTGTGCTGTCT
CATCATTTTGGCAAAGAATGTCGACATGAGCCGGCTGGACAAGAGCAAAGTGATCAACAGCGCCCTGGAA
CTGCTGAACGGCGTGGGCATCGAGGGCCTGACCACCCGGAAGCTGGCCCAGAAACTGGGCGTGGAACAGC
CCACCCTGTACTGGCACGTGAAGAACAAGCGGGCCCTGCTGGACGCCCTGCCCATCGAGATGCTGGACCG
GCACCACACCCACAGCTGCCCTCTGGAAGGCGAGAGCTGGCAGGACTTCCTGCGGAACAACGCCAAGAGC
TACAGATGCGCCCTGCTGAGCCACCGGGACGGCGCCAAAGTGCACCTGGGCACCAGACCCACCGAGAAGC
AGTACGAGACACTGGAAAACCAGCTGGCCTTCCTGTGCCAGCAGGGCTTCAGCCTGGAAAACGCCCTGTA
CGCCCTGAGCGCCGTGGGCCACTTCACCCTGGGCTGCGTGCTGGAAGAACAGGAACACCAGGTCGCCAAA
GAGGAAAGAGAGACACCCACCACCGACAGCATGCCCCCCCTGCTGAAGCAGGCCATCGAGCTGTTCGACA
GACAGGGCGCCGAGCCCGCCTTCCTGTTCGGCCTGGAACTGATCATCTGCGGCCTCGAGAAGCAGCTGAA
GTGCGAGAGCGGCGGACCCACCGACGCCCTGGACGACTTCGACCTGGACATGCTGCCCGCCGATGCCCTG
GATGATTTTGATCTGGATATGCTCCCTGCTGACGCTCTCGATGACTTCGATCTCGATATGCTGCCAGGCT
AAAACGCGTGAATTCACTCCTCAGGTGCAGGCTGCCTATCAGAAGGTGGTGGCTGGTGTGGCCAATGCCC
TGGCTCACAAATACCACTGAGATCTTTTTCCCTCTGCCAAAAATTATGGGGACATCATGAAGCCCCTTGA
GCATCTGACTTCTGGCTAATAAAGGAAATTTATTTTCATTGCAATAGTGTGTTGGAATTTTTTGTGTCTC
TCACTCGGAAGGACATATGGGAGGGCAAATCATTTAAAACATCAGAATGAGTATTTGGTTTAGAGTTTGG
CAACATATGCCCATATGCTGGCTGCCATGAACAAAGGTTGGCTATAAAGAGGTCATCAGTATATGAAACA
GCCCCCTGCTGTCCATTCCTTATTCCATAGAAAAGCCTTGACTTGAGGTTAGATTTTTTTTATATTTTGT
TTTGTGTTATTTTTTTCTTTAACATCCCTAAAATTTTCCTTACATGTTTTACTAGCCAGATTTTTCCTCC
TCTCCTGACTACTCCCAGTCATAGCTGTCCCTCTTCTCTTATGGAGATCCCTCGACCTGCAGCCCAAGCT
TATAACTTCGTATAGCATACATTATACGAAGTTATGCGGCCGTCCTTTGAGTGAGCTGATACCGCTCGCC
GCAGCCGAACGACCGAGCGCAGCGAGTCAGTGAGCGAGGAAGCGGAAGAGCGCCCAATACGCAAACCGCC
TCTCCCCGCGCGTTGGCCGATTCATTAATGCAGCTGGCACGACAGGTTTCCCGACTGGAAAGCGGGCAGT
GAGCGCAACGCAATTAATGTGAGTTAGCTCACTCATTAGGCACCCCAGGCTTTACACTTTATGCTTCCGG
CTCGTATGTTGTGTGGAATTGTGAGCGGATAACAATTTCACACAGGAAACAGCTATGACCATGATTACGC
CAAGCTCTAGCTAGAGGTCGACGGTATACAGACATGATAAGATACATTGATGAGTTTGGACAAACCACAA
CTAGAATGCAGTGAAAAAAATGCTTTATTTGTGAAATTTGTGATGCTATTGCTTTATTTGTAACCATTAT
AAGCTGCAATAAACAAGTTGGGGTGGGCGATCGATTGCGGCCATCAACCACTTTGTACAAGAAAGCTGGG
TCTAGATTATACCAGCCAAGGTTCTTCCCCCTTTTCGAGCCTAAGGATCACATCCGGTTTCGTCAACTGG
TATCCGAGACTGACGAGGTTCTTGTAATTCTCAAGCATGACATTTCGATACACAATTTGTTGCGCAGTAT
CCAGCAATTTCCACTCCTCACGTGTAAAGTCCACAAACACGTCCTTGAACGTAACCAGTGTTCTCGACCA
TGCCGTAAGTGATTTCGCGTCCATGGATCCGCTGCTGCCGTTGCTCCCACTACCAATGCCGTCCACTTTC
CGCTTTTTCTTAGGATCTTCCACCTTGCGTTTTTTCTTGGGGGAGCCGCTGCCCAGGCTGGCATAATCGG
GCACGTCATAGGGATAGGCGTCGCCTCCCAGCTGAGACAGGTCGATCCGTGTCTCGTACAGGCCGGTGAT
GCTCTGGTGGATCAGGGTGGCGTCCAGCACCTCTTTGGTGCTGGTGTACCTCTTCCGGTCGATGGTGGTG
TCAAAGTACTTGAAGGCGGCAGGGGCTCCCAGATTGGTCAGGGTAAACAGGTGGATGATATTCTCGGCCT
GCTCTCTGATAGGCTTGTCTCTGTGCTTGTTGTAGGCGCTCAGCACCTTGTCCAGATTAGCGTCGGCCAG
GATCACTCTCTTGGAGAACTCGCTGATCTGCTCGATGATCTCGTCCAGGTAGTGTTTGTGCTGTTCCACA
AACAGCTGTTTCTGCTCATTATCCTCGGGGGAGCCCTTCAGCTTCTCATAGTGGCTGGCCAGGTACAGGA
AGTTCACATATTTGGAGGGCAGGGCCAGTTCGTTTCCCTTCTGCAGTTCGCCGGCAGAGGCCAGCATTCT
CTTCCGGCCGTTTTCCAGCTCGAACAGGGAGTACTTAGGCAGCTTGATGATCAGGTCCTTTTTCACTTCT
TTGTAGCCCTTGGCTTCCAGAAAGTCGATGGGATTCTTCTCGAAGCTGCTTCTTTCCATGATGGTGATCC
CCAGCAGCTCTTTCACACTCTTCAGTTTCTTGGACTTGCCCTTTTCCACTTTGGCCACCACCAGCACAGA
ATAGGCCACGGTGGGGCTGTCGAAGCCGCCGTACTTCTTAGGGTCCCAGTCCTTCTTTCTGGCGATCAGC
TTGTCGCTGTTCCTCTTGGGCAGGATAGACTCTTTGCTGAAGCCGCCTGTCTGCACCTCGGTCTTTTTCA
CGATATTCACTTGGGGCATAGACAGCACTTTCCGCACGGTGGCAAAGTCCCGGCCCTTATCCCACACGAT
CTCGCCTGTTTCGCCGTTTGTCTCGATCAGAGGCCGCTTCCGGATCTCGCCGTTGGCCAGGGTAATCTCG
GTCTTGAAAAAGTTCATGATGTTGCTGTAGAAGAAGTACTTGGCGGTAGCCTTGCCGATTTCCTGCTCGC
TCTTGGCGATCATCTTCCGCACGTCGTACACCTTGTAGTCGCCGTACACGAACTCGCTTTCCAGCTTAGG
GTACTTTTTGATCAGGGCGGTTCCCACGACGGCGTTCAGGTAGGCGTCGTGGGCGTGGTGGTAGTTGTTG
ATCTCGCGCACTTTGTAAAACTGGAAATCCTTCCGGAAATCGGACACCAGCTTGGACTTCAGGGTGATCA
CTTTCACTTCCCGGATCAGTTTGTCGTTCTCGTCGTACTTAGTGTTCATCCGGGAGTCCAGGATCTGTGC
CACGTGCTTTGTGATCTGCCGGGTTTCCACCAGCTGTCTCTTGATGAAGCCGGCCTTATCCAGTTCGCTC
AGGCCGCCTCTCTCGGCCTTGGTCAGATTGTCGAACTTCCTCTGGGTAATCAGCTTGGCATTCAGCAGCT
GGCGCCAGTAGTTCTTCATCTTCTTCACGACCTCTTCGGAGGGCACGTTGTCGCTCTTGCCCCGGTTCTT
GTCGCTCCGAGTCAGCACTTTGTTATCGATGGAGTCGTCCTTCAGAAAGCTCTGAGGCACGATAGCGTCC
ACATCGTAGTCGGACAGCCGGTTGATGTCCAGTTCCTGGTCCACGTACATATCCCGCCCATTCTGCAGGT
AGTACAGGTACAGCTTCTCGTTCTGCAGCTGGGTGTTTTCCACGGGGTGTTCTTTCAGGATCTGGCTGCC
CAGCTCTTTGATGCCCTCTTCGATCCGCTTCATTCTCTCGCGGCTGTTCTTCTGTCCCTTCTGGGTGGTC
TGGTTCTCTCTGGCCATTTCGATCACGATGTTCTCGGGCTTGTGCCGGCCCATCACTTTCACGAGCTCGT
CCACCACCTTCACTGTCTGCAGGATGCCCTTCTTAATGGCGGGGCTGCCGGCCAGATTGGCAATGTGCTC
GTGCAGGCTATCGCCCTGGCCGGACACCTGGGCTTTCTGGATGTCCTCTTTAAAGGTCAGGCTGTCGTCG
TGGATCAGCTGCATGAAGTTTCTGTTGGCGAAGCCGTCGGACTTCAGGAAATCCAGGATTGTCTTGCCGG
ACTGCTTGTCCCGGATGCCGTTGATCAGCTTCCGGCTCAGCCTGCCCCAGCCGGTGTATCTCCGCCGCTT
CAGCTGCTTCATCACTTTGTCGTCGAACAGGTGGGCATAGGTTTTCAGCCGTTCCTCGATCATCTCTCTG
TCCTCAAACAGTGTCAGGGTCAGCACGATATCTTCCAGAATGTCCTCGTTTTCCTCATTGTCCAGGAAGT
CCTTGTCCTTGATAATTTTCAGCAGATCGTGGTATGTGCCCAGGGAGGCGTTGAACCGATCTTCCACGCC
GGAGATTTCCACGGAGTCGAAGCACTCGATTTTCTTGAAGTAGTCCTCTTTCAGCTGCTTCACGGTCACT
TTCCGGTTGGTCTTGAACAGCAGGTCCACGATGGCTTTTTTCTGCTCGCCGCTCAGGAAGGCGGGCTTTC
TCATTCCCTCGGTCACGTATTTCACTTTGGTCAGCTCGTTGTACACGGTGAAGTACTCGTACAGCAGGCT
GTGCTTGGGCAGCACCTTCTCGTTGGGCAGGTTCTTATCGAAGTTGGTCATCCGCTCGATGAAGCTCTGG
GCGCTGGCGCCCTTGTCCACCACTTCCTCGAAGTTCCAGGGGGTGATGGTTTCCTCGCTCTTTCTGGTCA
TCCAGGCGAATCTGCTGTTTCCCCTGGCCAGAGGGCCCACGTAGTAGGGGATGCGGAAGGTCAGGATCTT
CTCGATCTTTTCCCGGTTGTCCTTCAGGAATGGGTAAAAATCTTCCTGCCGCCGCAGAATGGCGTGCAGC
TCTCCCAGGTGGATCTGGTGGGGGATGCTGCCGTTGTCGAAGGTCCGCTGCTTCCGCAGCAGGTCCTCTC
TGTTCAGCTTCACGAGCAGTTCCTCGGTGCCGTCCATCTTTTCCAGGATGGGCTTGATGAACTTGTAGAA
CTCTTCCTGGCTGGCTCCGCCATCGATGTAGCCGGCGTAGCCGTTCTTGCTCTGGTCGAAGAAAATCTCT
TTGTACTTCTCAGGCAGCTGCTGCCGCACGAGAGCTTTCAGCAGGGTCAGGTCCTGGTGGTGCTCGTCGT
ATCTCTTGATCATAGAGGCGCTCAGGGGGGCCTTGGTGATCTCGGTGTTCACTCTCAGGATGTCGCTCAG
CAGGATGGCGTCGGACAGGTTCTTGGCGGCCAGAAACAGGTCGGCGTACTGGTCGCCGATCTGGGCCAGC
AGGTTGTCCAGGTCGTCGTCGTAGGTGTCCTTGCTCAGCTGCAGTTTGGCATCCTCGGCCAGGTCGAAGT
TGCTCTTGAAGTTGGGGGTCAGGCCCAGGCTCAGGGCAATCAGGTTGCCGAACAGGCCATTCTTCTTCTC
GCCGGGCAGCTGGGCGATCAGATTTTCCAGCCGTCTGCTCTTGCTCAGTCTGGCAGACAGGATGGCCTTG
GCGTCCACGCCGCTGGCGTTGATGGGGTTTTCCTCGAACAGCTGGTTGTAGGTCTGCACCAGCTGGATGA
ACAGCTTGTCCACGTCGCTGTTGTCGGGGTTCAGGTCGCCCTCGATCAGGAAGTGGCCCCGGAACTTGAT
CATGTGGGCCAGGGCCAGATAGATCAGCCGCAGGTCGGCCTTGTCGGTGCTGTCCACCAGTTTCTTTCTC
AGGTGGTAGATGGTGGGGTACTTCTCGTGGTAGGCCACCTCGTCCACGATGTTGCCGAAGATGGGGTGCC
GCTCGTGCTTCTTATCCTCTTCCACCAGGAAGGACTCTTCCAGTCTGTGGAAGAAGCTGTCGTCCACCTT
GGCCATCTCGTTGCTGAAGATCTCTTGCAGATAGCAGATCCGGTTCTTCCGTCTGGTGTATCTTCTTCTG
GCGGTTCTCTTCAGCCGGGTGGCCTCGGCTGTTTCTCCGCTGTCGAACAGCAGGGCGCCGATCAGGTTCT
TCTTGATGCTGTGCCGGTCGGTGTTGCCCAGCACCTTGAATTTCTTGCTGGGCACCTTGTACTCGTCGGT
GATCACGGCCCAGCCCACAGAGTTGGTGCCGATGGCCAGGCCGATGCTGTACTTCTTGTCCATGGTGGCG
ATCCCGGGCCCGCGGTACCGCAAGCTTGATATCCTGCAGACGCGTCCCACCTTGCGCTTCTTCTTGGGCA
TGGTGGCGCGCGTAGCCTAGGCCTGTCGACTGAATTGGTTCCGGCGCCAGCCTGCTTTTTTGTACAAACT
TGTTGATTAACCTTAAGTTTACGAGGGTAGGAAGTGGTACGGAAAGTTGGTATAAGACAAAAGTGTTGTG
GAATTGCTCCAGGCGATCTGACGGTTCACTAAACGAGCTCTGCTTTTATAGGCGCCCACCGTACACGCCT
AAAGCTTATACGTTCTCTATCACTGATAGGGAGTAAACTGGATATACGTTCTCTATCACTGATAGGGAGT
AAACTGTAGATACGTTCTCTATCACTGATAGGGAGTAAACTGGTCATACGTTCTCTATCACTGATAGGGA
GTAAACTCCTTATACGTTCTCTATCACTGATAGGGAGTAAAGTCTGCATACGTTCTCTATCACTGATAGG
GAGTAAACTCTTCATACGTTCTCTATCACTGATAGGGAGTAAACCACTGTGGGGTGGAGATATCAGCTTT
ACTAGGGACAGGATTGGTGACAGAAAAGCCCCATCCTTAGGCCTCCTCCTTCCTAGTCTCCTGATATTGG
GTCTAACCCCCACCTCCTGTTAGGCAGATTCCTTATCTGGTGACACACCCCCATTTCCTGGAGCCATCTC
TCTCCTTGCCAGAACCTCTAAGGTTTGCTTACGATGGAGCCAGAGAGGATCCTGGGAGGGAGAGCTTGGC
AGGGGGTGGGAGGGAAGGGGGGGATGCGTGACCTGCCCGGTTCTCAGTGGCCACCCTGCGCTACCCTCTC
CCAGAACCTGAGCTGCTCTGACGCGGCTGTCTGGTGCGTTTCACTGATCCTGGTGCTGCAGCTTCCTTAC
ACTTCCCAAGAGGAGAAGCAGTTTGGAAAAACAAAATCAGAATAAGTTGGTCCTGAGTTCTAACTTTGGC
TCTTCACCTTTCTAGTCCCCAATTTATATTGTTCCTCCGTGCGTCAGTTTTACCTGTGAGATAAGGCCAG
TAGCCAGCCCCGTCCTGGCAGGGCTGTGGTGAGGAGGGGGGTGTCCGTGTGGAAAACTCCCTTTGTGAGA
ATGGTGCGTCCTAGGTGTTCACCAGGTCGTGGCCGCCTCTACTCCCTTTCTCTTTCTCCATCCTTCTTTC
CTTAAAGAGTCCCCAGTGCTATCTGGGACATATTCCTCCGCCCAGAGCAGGGTCCCGCTTCCCTAAGGCC
CTGCTCTGGGCTTCTGGGTTTGAGTCCTTGGCAAGCCCAGGAGAGGCGCTCAGGCTTCCCTGTCCCCCTT
CCTCGTCCACCATCTCATGCCCCTGGCTCTCCTGCCCCTTCCCTACAGGGGTTCCTGGCTCTGCTCTAAG
GGCGAATTCGCCAGGAACCGTAAAAAGGCCGCGTTGCTGGCGTTTTTCCATAGGCTCCGCCCCCCTGACG
AGCATCACAAAAATCGACGCTCAAGTCAGAGGTGGCGAAACCCGACAGGACTATAAAGATACCAGGCGTT
TCCCCCTGGAAGCTCCCTCGTGCGCTCTCCTGTTCCGACCCTGCCGCTTACCGGATACCTGTCCGCCTTT
CTCCCTTCGGGAAGCGTGGCGCTTTCTCATAGCTCACGCTGTAGGTATCTCAGTTCGGTGTAGGTCGTTC
GCTCCAAGCTGGGCTGTGTGCACGAACCCCCCGTTCAGCCCGACCGCTGCGCCTTATCCGGTAACTATCG
TCTTGAGTCCAACCCGGTAAGACACGACTTATCGCCACTGGCAGCAGCCACTGGTAACAGGATTAGCAGA
GCGAGGTATGTAGGCGGTGCTACAGAGTTCTTGAAGTGGTGGCCTAACTACGGCTACACTAGAAGAACAG
TATTTGGTATCTGCGCTCTGCTGAAGCCAGTTACCTTCGGAAAAAGAGTTGGTAGCTCTTGATCCGGCAA
ACAAACCACCGCTGGTAGCGGTGGTTTTTTTGTTTGCAAGCAGCAGATTACGCGCAGAAAAAAAGGATCT
CAAGAAGATCCTTTGATCTTTTCTACGGGGTCTGACGCTCAGTGGAACGAAAACTCACGTTAAGGGATTT
TGGTCATGAGATTATCAAAAAGGATCTTCACCTAGATCCTTTTAAATTAAAAATGAAGTTTTAAATCAAT
CTAAAGTATATATGAGTAAACTTGGTCTGACAGTTACCAATGCTTAATCAGTGAGGCACCTATCTCAGCG
ATCTGTCTATTTCGTTCATCCATAGTTGCCTGACTCCCCGTCGTGTAGATAACTACGATACGGGAGGGCT
TACCATCTGGCCCCAGTGCTGCAATGATACCGCGAGACCCACGCTCACCGGCTCCAGATTTATCAGCAAT
AAACCAGCCAGCCGGAAGGGCCGAGCGCAGAAGTGGTCCTGCAACTTTATCCGCCTCCATCCAGTCTATT
AATTGTTGCCGGGAAGCTAGAGTAAGTAGTTCGCCAGTTAATAGTTTGCGCAACGTTGTTGCCATTGCTA
CAGGCATCGTGGTGTCACGCTCGTCGTTTGGTATGGCTTCATTCAGCTCCGGTTCCCAACGATCAAGGCG
AGTTACATGATCCCCCATGTTGTGCAAAAAAGCGGTTAGCTCCTTCGGTCCTCCGATCGTTGTCAGAAGT
AAGTTGGCCGCAGTGTTATCACTCATGGTTATGGCAGCACTGCATAATTCTCTTACTGTCATGCCATCCG
TAAGATGCTTTTCTGTGACTGGTGAGTACTCAACCAAGTCATTCTGAGAATAGTGTATGCGGCGACCGAG
TTGCTCTTGCCCGGCGTCAATACGGGATAATACCGCGCCACATAGCAGAACTTTAAAAGTGCTCATCATT
GGAAAACGTTCTTCGGGGCGAAAACTCTCAAGGATCTTACCGCTGTTGAGATCCAGTTCGATGTAACCCA
CTCGTGCACCCAACTGATCTTCAGCATCTTTTACTTTCACCAGCGTTTCTGGGTGAGCAAAAACAGGAAG
GCAAAATGCCGCAAAAAAGGGAATAAGGGCGACACGGAAATGTTGAATACTCATACTCTTCCTTTTTCAA
TATTATTGAAGCATTTATCAGGGTTGAATTCGCCCTTTGCTTTCTCTGACCAGCATTCTCTCCCCTGGGC
CTGTGCCGCTTTCTGTCTGCAGCTTGTGGCCTGGGTCACCTCTACGGCTGGCCCAGATCCTTCCCTGCCG
CCTCCTTCAGGTTCCGTCTTCCTCCACTCCCTCTTCCCCTTGCTCTCTGCTGTGTTGCTGCCCAAGGATG
CTCTTTCCGGAGCACTTCCTTCTCGGCGCTGCACCACGTGATGTCCTCTGAGCGGATCCTCCCCGTGTCT
GGGTCCTCTCCGGGCATCTCTCCTCCCTCACCCAACCCCATGCCGTCTTCACTCGCTGGGTTCCCTTTTC
CTTCTCCTTCTGGGGCCTGTGCCATCTCTCGTTTCTTAGGATGGCCTTCTCCGACGGATGTCTCCCTTGC
GTCCCGCCTCCCCTTCTTGTAGGCCTGCATCATCACCGTTTTTCTGGACAACCCCAAAGTACCCCGTCTC
CCTGGCTTTAGCCACCTCTCCATCCTCTTGCTTTCTTTGCCTGGACACCCCGTTCTCCTGTGGATTCGGG
TCACCTCTCACTCCTTTCATTTGGGCAGCTCCCCTACCCCCCTTACCTCTCTAGTCTGTGCTAGCTCTTC
CAGCCCCCTGTCATGGCATCTTCCAGGGGTCCGAGAGCTCAGCTAGTCTTCTTCCTCCAACCCGGGCCCC
TATGTCCACTTCAGGACAGCATGTTTGCTGCCTCCAGGGATCCTGTGTCCCCGAGCTGGGACCACCTTAT
ATTCCCAGGGCCGGTTAATGTGGCTCTGGTTCTGGGTACTTTTATCTGTCCCCTCCACCCCACAGTGGGG
CAATAACTTCGTATAGCATACATTATACGAAGTTATAAGCTTCTGACCTCTTCTCTTCCTCCCACAGGGC
CTCGAGAGATCTGGCAGCGGAGAGGGCAGAGGAAGTCTTCTAACATGCGGTGACGTGGAGGAGAATCCCG
GCCCTAGGCTCGAGGGTACCGCCACCATGGGATCGGCCATTGAACAAGATGGATTGCACGCAGGTTCTCC
GGCCGCTTGGGTGGAGAGGCTATTCGGCTATGACTGGGCACAACAGACAATCGGCTGCTCTGATGCCGCC
GTGTTCCGGCTGTCAGCGCAGGGGCGCCCGGTTCTTTTTGTCAAGACCGACCTGTCCGGTGCCCTGAATG
AACTGCAGGACGAGGCAGCGCGGCTATCGTGGCTGGCCACGACGGGCGTTCCTTGCGCAGCTGTGCTCGA
CGTTGTCACTGAAGCGGGAAGGGACTGGCTGCTATTGGGCGAAGTGCCGGGGCAGGATCTCCTGTCATCT
CACCTTGCTCCTGCCGAGAAAGTATCCATCATGGCTGATGCAATGCGGCGGCTGCATACGCTTGATCCGG
CTACCTGCCCATTCGACCACCAAGCGAAACATCGCATCGAGCGAGCACGTACTCGGATGGAAGCCGGTCT
TGTCGATCAGGATGATCTGGACGAAGAGCATCAGGGGCTCGCGCCAGCCGAACTGTTCGCCAGGCTCAAG
GCGCGCATGCCCGACGGCGATGATCTCGTCGTGACCCATGGCGATGCCTGCTTGCCGAATATCATGGTGG
AAAATGGCCGCTTTTCTGGATTCATCGACTGTGGCCGGCTGGGTGTGGCGGACCGCTATCAGGACATAGC
GTTGGCTACCCGTGATATTGCTGAAGAGCTTGGCGGCGAATGGGCTGACCGCTTCCTCGTGCTTTACGGT
ATCGCCGCTCCCGATTCGCAGCGCATCGCCTTCTATCGCCTTCTTGACGAGTTCTTCTGAGTTTAAACCC
GCTGATCAGCCTCGACTGTGCCTTCTAGTTGCCAGCCATCTGTTGTTTGCCCCTCCCCCGTGCCTTCCTT
GACCCTGGAAGGTGCCACTCCCACTGTCCTTTCCTAATAAAATGAGGAAATTGCATCGCATTGTCTGAGT
AGGTGTCATTCTATTCTGGGGGGTGGGGTGGGGCAGGACAGCAAGGGGGAGGATTGGGAAGACAATAGCA
GGCATGCTGGGGATGCGGTGGGCTCTATGGGTCTCGACATTGATTATTGACTAGTTATTAATAGTAATCA
ATTACGGGGTCATTAGTTCATAGCCCATATATGGAGTTCCGCGTTACATAACTTACGGTAAATGGCCCGC
CTGGCTGACCGCCCAACGACCCCCGCCCATTGACGTCAATAATGACGTATGTTCCCATAGTAACGCCAAT
AGGGACTTTCCATTGACGTCAATGGGTGGAGTATTTACGGTAAACTGCCCACTTGGCAGTACATCAAGTG
TATCATATGCCAAGTACGCCCCCTATTGACGTCAATGACGGTAAATGGCCCGCCTGGCATTATGCCCAGT
ACATGACCTTATGGGACTTTCCTACTTGGCAGTACATCTACGTATTAGTCATCGCTATTACCATGGTCGA
GGTGAGCCCCACGTTCTGCTTCACTCTCCCCATCTCCCCCCCCTCCCCACCCCCAATTTTGTATTTATTT
ATTTTTTAATTATTTTGTGCAGCGATGGGGGCGGGGGGGGGGGGGGGGCGCGCGCCRGGSGGGGGGGGGS
GGGGSGGGGGGSGGGGSGGGGCGAGGCGGAGAGGTGCGGCGGCAGCCAATCAGAGCGGCGCGCTCCGAAA
GTTTCCTTTTATGGCGAGGCGGCGGCGGCGGCGGCCCTATAAAAAGCGAAGCGCGCGGCGGGCG
Features (pLannotate 1.2.2; 28 found; start..end, strand, type, name):
      1..1017    +  intron         chimeric intron: chimera between introns from chicken β-actin and rabbit β-globin
   1076..1693    +  CDS            tetR: TETR2_ECOLX - Experimental evidence at protein level: Swiss-Prot protein existence level 1. TetR is the repressor of the tetracycline resistance element; its N-terminal region forms a helix-turn-helix structure and binds DNA. Binding of tetracycline to TetR reduces the repressor affinity for the tetracycline resistance gene (tetA) promoter operator sites. From Escherichia coli.
   1827..1907    +  CDS            HBB (fragment): HBB_PONPY - Experimental evidence at transcript level: Swiss-Prot protein existence level 2. Involved in oxygen transport from the lung to the various peripheral tissues. From Pongo pygmaeus (Bornean orangutan).
   1978..2033    +  polyA_signal   β-globin poly(A) signal: rabbit β-globin polyadenylation signal (Gil and Proudfoot, 1987)
   2382..2415    +  protein_bind   loxP: Cre-mediated recombination occurs in the 8-bp core sequence (GCATACAT). Cre recombinase
   2426..2498    +  rep_origin     RSF ori (fragment): Plasmids containing the RSF 1030 origin of replication can be propagated in E. coli cells that contain additional plasmids with compatible origins.
   2500..2592    +  CDS            lacI (fragment): lac repressor; lacI; The lac repressor binds to the lac operator to inhibit transcription in E. coli. This inhibition can be relieved by adding lactose or isopropyl-β-D-thiogalactopyranoside (IPTG).
   2605..2626    +  protein_bind   CAP binding site: CAP binding activates transcription in the presence of cAMP. E. coli catabolite activator protein
   2641..2671    +  promoter       lac promoter: promoter for the E. coli lac operon
   2675..2697    +  protein_bind   lac operator (fragment): The lac repressor binds to the lac operator to inhibit transcription in E. coli. This inhibition can be relieved by adding lactose or isopropyl-β-D-thiogalactopyranoside (IPTG). lac repressor encoded by lacI
   2768..2889    -  polyA_signal   SV40 poly(A) signal: SV40 polyadenylation signal
   2917..2941    +  protein_bind   attB2: mutant version of attB; recombination site for the Gateway® BP reaction BP Clonase™
   2923..3138    -  CDS            ZNF720 (fragment): ZN720_HUMAN - Experimental evidence at protein level: Swiss-Prot protein existence level 1. From Homo sapiens (Human).
   3310..7413    -  CDS            Cas9: Cas9 (Csn1) endonuclease from the Streptococcus pyogenes Type II CRISPR/Cas system generates RNA-guided double strand breaks in DNA
   7420..7440    -  misc_feature   MCS (fragment): multiple cloning site
   7539..7563    -  protein_bind   attB1: mutant version of attB; recombination site for the Gateway® BP reaction BP Clonase™
   7578..7954    -  promoter       TRE3G promoter: 3rd-generation Tet-responsive promoter that can be activated by binding of Tet-On® 3G
   7981..8817    +  misc_feature   HA-R: right homology arm from the adeno-associated virus integration site (AAVS1) within intron 1 of the human PPP1R12C gene
   8865..9453    -  rep_origin     ori: high-copy-number ColE1/pMB1/pBR322/pUC origin of replication
   9624..10484   -  CDS            AmpR: β-lactamase; bla; confers resistance to ampicillin, carbenicillin, and related antibiotics
  10485..10525   -  promoter       AmpR promoter (fragment): bla
  10538..11341   +  misc_feature   HA-L: left homology arm from the adeno-associated virus integration site (AAVS1) within intron 1 of the human PPP1R12C gene
  11343..11376   +  protein_bind   loxP: Cre-mediated recombination occurs in the 8-bp core sequence (GCATACAT). Cre recombinase
  11383..11408   +  misc_feature   SA: splice acceptor site
  11507..12310   +  CDS            NeoR/KanR: aminoglycoside phosphotransferase from Tn5; aph(3')-II (or nptII); confers resistance to neomycin, kanamycin, and G418 (Geneticin®)
  12336..12560   +  polyA_signal   bGH poly(A) signal: bovine growth hormone polyadenylation signal
  12566..12945   +  enhancer       CMV enhancer: human cytomegalovirus immediate early enhancer
  12947..13224   +  promoter       chicken β-actin promoter: No description available
