[The description below was written by a language model from this plasmid's Addgene catalogue record and pLannotate feature annotations shown in this document.]
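Description:
pAAVS1-TetOn-dCas9-KRAB is a roughly 13.2 kb donor plasmid for knocking a doxycycline-inducible CRISPR interference cassette into the human AAVS1 safe-harbour locus (intron 1 of PPP1R12C). It is propagated in E. coli through a high-copy ColE1/pUC-type origin with ampicillin selection. Two feature tables, one from the depositor sequence and one from repository sequencing, show the same elements in opposite orientation and agree with each other.

The integrating region lies between the left and right AAVS1 homology arms. Just inside the left arm, a splice acceptor precedes a promoterless neomycin resistance gene with a bGH polyadenylation signal. G418 resistance therefore depends mainly on capture of the endogenous PPP1R12C transcript after correct targeting. Next, a CAG promoter (CMV enhancer, chicken β-actin promoter and chimeric intron) drives a TetR-derived coding sequence ending in a rabbit β-globin poly(A). Given the Tet-On design, this is presumably the reverse tetracycline transactivator, although the annotation detects only the TetR portion.

In the opposite orientation, a TRE3G promoter controls an S. pyogenes Cas9 coding sequence, which the catalogue entry identifies as nuclease-dead. It is fused to a KRAB-type repressor domain that the software annotates as a zinc-finger protein fragment, and it ends in an SV40 poly(A). The record lists a C-terminal HA tag. Flanking attB1 and attB2 sites indicate Gateway-based assembly. Two loxP sites bracket the selection and transactivator units, so Cre could in principle excise them.

No guide RNA is encoded. The associated work used the construct for CRISPRi screening with single-cell RNA sequencing during early human endoderm development.
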