Addgene plasmid #115545: pAAVS1-TetOn-dCas9-KRAB
Purpose: (Empty Backbone) Doxycycline inducible dCas9-KRAB targeting construct for AAVS1 locus
Depositing lab: Rene Maehr. Depositing organization: University of Massachusetts, Worcester. Publication: Single-Cell RNA-Sequencing-Based CRISPRi Screening Resolves Molecular Drivers of Early Human Endoderm Development. Genga RMJ, Kernfeld EM, Parsi KM, Parsons TJ, Ziller MJ, Maehr R. Cell Rep. 2019 Apr 16;27(3):708-718.e10. doi: 10.1016/j.celrep.2019.03.076. PubMed 30995470.
Backbone
  Vector backbone: pAAVS1-TetOn-dCas9-KRAB
  Backbone size (bp): 13225
  Vector type: Mammalian Expression, Bacterial Expression
  Promoter: CAG
  Selectable markers: Neomycin (select with G418)
  Tag / fusion protein: HA (C terminal on insert)
Growth in bacteria
  Bacterial resistance: Ampicillin, 100 μg/mL
  Growth temperature: 37°C
  Growth strain: NEB Stable
  Copy number: Unknown
Terms and licenses: Academic/Nonprofit Terms; Industry Terms: Not Available to Industry
How to cite: pAAVS1-TetOn-dCas9-KRAB was a gift from Rene Maehr (Addgene plasmid # 115545 ; http://n2t.net/addgene:115545 ; RRID:Addgene_115545)
